Addgene plasmid #170899: pGREAT11
Purpose: GoldenBraid Double Transcriptional Unit - pNOS_E-Luc_AtACT2t+pNOS_Red-F_NOSt
Depositing lab: Markita Landry. Depositing organization: University of California, Berkeley. Publication: A Ratiometric Dual Color Luciferase Reporter for Fast Characterization of Transcriptional Regulatory Elements in Plants. Gonzalez-Grandio E, Demirer GS, Ma W, Brady S, Landry MP. ACS Synth Biol. 2021 Sep 14. doi: 10.1021/acssynbio.1c00248. PubMed 34520169.
Backbone
  Vector backbone: pDGB1_omega1
  Backbone manufacturer: Diego Orzaez Lab
  Backbone size w/o insert (bp): 2925
  Vector type: Plant Expression, Luciferase, Synthetic Biology
Growth in bacteria
  Bacterial resistance: Spectinomycin, 50 μg/mL
  Growth temperature: 37°C
  Growth strain: DH5alpha
  Copy number: High Copy
Gene/Insert
  Gene/Insert name: E-Luc (alt name: Enhanced beetle luciferase)
  Species: Pyrearinus termitilluminans (E-Luc) and Luciola curciata (Red-F)
  Insert size (bp): 5038
  Mutation: c.375C>T silent mutation to remove BbsI site (E-Luc), p.S286Y Red mutant (RedF)
  Promoter: pNOS
  Cloning method: Restriction Enzyme; 5′ cloning site Esp3I (destroyed during cloning); 3′ cloning site Esp3I (destroyed during cloning)
  Sequencing primers: 5′ GGGAAACGCCTGGTATCTTT; 3′ CCGATCCCCGGAATTAGATC
Terms and licenses: Academic/Nonprofit Terms; Industry Terms: Not Available to Industry
Depositor comments: Encodes both E-Luc and Red-F transcriptional units. Insert can be excised by BsaI digestion. Requires pSOUP for replication in agrobacterium . Please visit https://www.biorxiv.org/content/10.1101/2021.05.26.443018v2 to read the preprint on bioRxiv
How to cite: pGREAT11 was a gift from Markita Landry (Addgene plasmid # 170899 ; http://n2t.net/addgene:170899 ; RRID:Addgene_170899)
