[The description below was written by a language model from this plasmid's Addgene catalogue record and pLannotate feature annotations shown in this document.]
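Description:
pGREAT11 is a plant binary expression plasmid built in the GoldenBraid modular cloning system on the pDGB1_omega1 backbone. It carries two luciferase transcriptional units assembled side by side between nopaline-type T-DNA left and right border repeats, so the cassette can be delivered into plant cells by Agrobacterium. In E. coli the plasmid is maintained at high copy from a ColE1/pUC-type origin and selected with spectinomycin through the aadA gene. The second origin, pSa, lacks its own replicase function, which is why the depositor notes that the helper plasmid pSOUP is required for replication in Agrobacterium.

The payload of about 5 kb is a ratiometric dual-colour reporter. One unit places E-Luc, an enhanced green-emitting beetle luciferase from Pyrearinus termitilluminans, under the nopaline synthase (NOS) promoter with an Arabidopsis ACT2 terminator; this coding sequence carries a silent change that removes a BbsI site for compatibility with type IIS assembly. The other unit drives Red-F, a Luciola cruciata firefly luciferase with the red-shifting S286Y substitution, from a second NOS promoter with the NOS terminator. The automated feature table detects both NOS promoters, the NOS terminator and the Luciola luciferase, but leaves the E-Luc coding region and ACT2 terminator unannotated. The short AmpR promoter, gentamicin resistance, Tn903 and Drosophila U6 fragments it lists are probably backbone remnants or spurious matches.

The assembly used Esp3I sites that were destroyed in cloning, and the double unit can be released with BsaI for further GoldenBraid assembly. Because both luciferases are driven by the same promoter, the construct probably serves as a reference or calibration plasmid in assays that characterise plant transcriptional regulatory elements from the ratio of the two emission colours, though the record does not state this role.
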