Features (pLannotate 1.2.2; 14 found; start..end, strand, type, name):
    108..287     -  promoter       NOS promoter: nopaline synthase promoter
    384..406     -  misc_feature   LB T-DNA repeat: left border repeat from nopaline C58 T-DNA (truncated)
    533..968     -  rep_origin     pSa ori: origin of replication from bacterial plasmid pSa
    973..1074    -  CDS            TRA2_ECOLX (fragment): Protein predicted: Swiss-Prot protein existence level 4. Required for transposition of transposon Tn903. From Escherichia coli.
   1350..1373    +  promoter       Pc promoter (fragment): intI1 (promoter lies within the coding sequence); class 1 integron promoter
   1549..1605    +  CDS            GmR (fragment): gentamycin acetyltransferase; aacC1; confers resistance to gentamycin
   1612..2400    +  CDS            aadA: S3AD_ECOLX - Experimental evidence at protein level: Swiss-Prot protein existence level 1. Mediates bacterial resistance to the antibiotics streptomycin and spectinomycin. From Escherichia coli.
   2574..3162    +  rep_origin     ori: high-copy-number ColE1/pMB1/pBR322/pUC origin of replication
   3253..3277    -  misc_feature   RB T-DNA repeat: right border repeat from nopaline C58 T-DNA
   3311..3398    -  promoter       AmpR promoter (fragment): bla
   3519..3771    -  terminator     NOS terminator: nopaline synthase terminator and poly(A) signal
   3798..5417    -  CDS            LUCI_LUCCR: Experimental evidence at protein level: Swiss-Prot protein existence level 1. Produces green light with a wavelength of 544 nm. From Luciola cruciata (Japanese firefly) (Genji firefly).
   5476..5655    -  promoter       NOS promoter: nopaline synthase promoter
   7283..7299    +  promoter       dU6-3 promoter (fragment): RNA polymerase III promoter for Drosophila U6-3 snRNA (Port et al., 2014)
>Addgene plasmid #170899 | pGREAT11 | addgene full sequence | sequence record 341132 | Addgene NGS Result
TCTCGCCGGCGGTGAAGTTGCCCAGAGGGTGCTTGGGCTCGGGGCCGTACACCACGTTCTTCTCTCTCTC
CATTGCCTCGATCGAGTTGAGAGTGAATATGAGACTCTAATTGGATACCGAGGGGAATTTATGGAACGTC
AGTGGAGCATTTTTGACAAGAAATATTTGCTAGCTGATAGTGACCTTAGGCGACTTTTGAACGCGCAATA
ATGGTTTCTGACGTATGTGCTTAGCTCATTAAACTCCAGAAACCCGCGGCTCAGTGGCTCCTTCAACGTT
GCGGTTCTGTCAGTTCCAAACGTAAAACGGCTTGTCCCGCGTCATCGGCGGGGGTCATACCGTGACTCCC
TTAATTCTCATGTATCTCCTGAGACCGGATCCGTTACACCACAATATATCCTGCCAAGATCTAATTCCGG
GGATCGGAAATCCAGAAGCCCGAGAGGTTGCCGCCTTTCGGGCTTTTTCTTTTTCAAAAAAAAAAATTTA
TAAAACGATCTGTTGCGGCCGGCCGCCGGGTTGTGGGCAAAGGCGCTCGACGGTGGGCAACCGCTTGCGG
TTGTCCACGGGCGGAGCCGGTGCGCGTAGCGCATTGTCCACAAGCCAAGGGCGACCAATAATTGATATAT
ATATTCATAATTGAAAAGCTAATTGAACATACTACTTGCTGTAACTACTTGCCGGAGCGAGGGGTGTTTG
CAAGCTGTTGATCTGAAAGGGCTATTAGCGTTCTCACGTGCCTTTTTGATTAGCGATTTCACGTGACCTT
ATTAGCGATTTCACGTACTCCGATTAGCGATTTCACGTACCCTGATTAGCGATTTCACGTGGATAGTTTT
TGGAGCGGGCCGGAAAGCCCCGTGAATCAAGGCTTTGCGGGGCATTAGCGGTTTCACGTGGATAACTACC
CTCTATCCACAGGCTTCCGGGGATAAAAAAGCCCGCTCGACGGCGGGCTGTTGGATGGGGATCGCCTGAA
TCGCCCCATCATCCAGCCAGAAAGTGAGGGAGCCACGGTTGATGAGAGCTTTGTTGTAGGTGGACCAGTT
GGTGATTTTGAACTTTTGCTTTGCCACGGAACGGTCTGCGTTGTCGGGAAGATGCGTGATCTGATCCTTC
AACTCAGCAAAAGTTCGATTTATTCAACAAAGCCACGTTGTGTCTCAAAATCTCTGATGTTACATTGCAC
AAGATAAAAATATATCATCATGAACAATAAAACTGTCTGCTTACATAAACAGTAATACAAGGGGTGTTCC
AGCCAGGACAGAAATGCCTCGACTTCGCTGCTACCCAAGGTTGCCGGGTGACGCACACCGTGGAAACGGA
TGAAGGCACGAACCCAGTGGACATAAGCCTGTTCGGTTCGTAAGCTGTAATGCAAGTAGCGTATGCGCTC
ACGCAACTGGTCCAGAACCTTGACCGAACGCAGCGGTGGTAACGGCGCAGTGGCGGTTTTCATGGCTTGT
TATGACTGTTTTTTTGGGGTACAGTCTATGCCTCGGGCATCCAAGCAGCAAGCGCGTTACGCCGTGGGTC
GATGTTTGATGTTATGGAGCAGCAACGATGTTACGCAGCAGGGCAGTCGCCCTAAAACAAAGTTAAACAT
TATGAGGGAAGCGGTGATCGCCGAAGTATCGACTCAACTATCAGAGGTAGTTGGCGTCATCGAGCGCCAT
CTCGAACCGACGTTGCTGGCCGTACATTTGTACGGCTCCGCAGTGGATGGCGGCCTGAAGCCACACAGTG
ATATTGATTTGCTGGTTACGGTGACCGTAAGGCTTGATGAAACAACGCGGCGAGCTTTGATCAACGACCT
TTTGGAAACTTCGGCTTCCCCTGGAGAGAGCGAGATTCTCCGCGCTGTAGAAGTCACCATTGTTGTGCAC
GACGACATCATTCCGTGGCGTTATCCAGCTAAGCGCGAACTGCAATTTGGAGAATGGCAGCGCAATGACA
TTCTTGCAGGTATCTTCGAGCCAGCCACGATCGACATTGATCTGGCTATCTTGCTGACAAAAGCAAGAGA
ACATAGCGTTGCCTTGGTAGGTCCAGCGGCGGAGGAACTCTTTGATCCGGTTCCTGAACAGGATCTATTT
GAGGCGCTAAATGAAACCTTAACGCTATGGAACTCGCCGCCCGACTGGGCTGGTGATGAGCGAAATGTAG
TGCTTACGTTGTCCCGCATTTGGTACAGCGCAGTAACCGGCAAAATCGCGCCGAAGGATGTCGCTGCCGA
CTGGGCAATGGAGCGCCTGCCGGCCCAGTATCAGCCCGTCATACTTGAAGCTAGACAGGCTTATCTTGGA
CAAGAAGAAGATCGCTTGGCCTCGCGCGCAGATCAGTTGGAAGAATTTGTCCACTACGTGAAAGGCGAGA
TCACCAAGGTAGTCGGCAAATAATCACTAGACCAATGTTACACATATATACTTTAGATTGATTTAAAACT
TCATTTTTAATTTAAAAGGATCTAGGTGAAGATCCTTTTTGATAATCTCATGACCAAAATCCCTTAACGT
GAGTTTTCGTTCCACTGAGCGTCAGACCCCGTAGAAAAGATCAAAGGATCTTCTTGAGATCCTTTTTTTC
TGCGCGTAATCTGCTGCTTGCAAACAAAAAAACCACCGCTACCAGCGGTGGTTTGTTTGCCGGATCAAGA
GCTACCAACTCTTCTTCCGAAGGTAACTGGCTTCAGCAGAGCGCAGATACCAAATACTGTTCTTCTAGTG
TAGCCGTAGTTAGGCCACCACTTCAAGAACTCTGTAGCACCGCCTACATACCTCGCTCTGCTAATCCTGT
TACCAGTGGCTGCTGCCAGTGGCGATAAGTCGTGTCTTACCGGGTTGGACTCAAGACGATAGTTACCGGA
TAAGGCGCAGCGGTCGGGCTGAACGGGGGGTTCGTGCACACAGCCCAGCTTGGAGCGAACGACCTACACC
GAACTGAGATACCTACAGCGTGAGCTATGAGAAAGCGCCACGCTTCCCGAAGGGAGAAAGGCGGACAGGT
ATCCGGTAAGCGGCAGGGTCGGAACAGGAGAGCGCACGAGGGAGCTTCCAGGGGGAAACGCCTGGTATCT
TTATAGTCCTGTCGGGTTTCGCCACCTCTGACTTGAGCGTCGATTTTTGTGATGCTCGTCAGGGGGGCGG
AGCCTATGGAAAAACGCCAGCAACGCGGCCTTTTTACGGTTCCTGGCCTTTTGCTGGCCTTTTGCTCACA
TGAGATCTCAAACAAACACATACAGCGACTTAGTTTACCCGCCAATATATCCTGTCAGGATCCGGTCTCA
TGACAGCGCGAGTCGGTCCCATTATTGAAGCATTTATCAGGGTTATTGTCTCATGAGCGGATACATATTT
GAATGTATTTAGAAAAATAAACAAATAGGGGTTCCGCGCACATTTCCCCGAAAAGTGCCACCTGACGTCT
AAGAAACCATTATTATCATGACATTAACCTATAAAAATAGGCGTATCACGAGGCCCTTTCATCTTCAAGA
ATTAGCTTGGCAATTCCCGATCTAGTAACATAGATGACACCGCGCGCGATAATTTATCCTAGTTTGCGCG
CTATATTTTGTTTTCTATCGCGTATTAAATGTATAATTGCGGGACTCTAATCATAAAAACCCATCTCATA
AATAACGTCATGCATTACATGTTAATTATTACATGCTTAACGTAATTCAACAGAAATTATATGATAATCG
TCGCAAGACCGGCAACAGGATTCAATCTTAAGAAACTTTATTGCCAAATGTTTGAACGATCGGGATCGAA
GATCCATTCCAAGCTCACATCTTGGCCACGGGCTTCTTGAGGATCTCGCGGATAGCGCGACCGTCGATCT
TTCCGGTGAGGCCCTTGGGCACCTCATCCACGAAGCGCACGCCGCCGCGCAGGCGCTTGGCGTTGGACAC
TTGCGAGGCCACGTAATCCATCACTTCCTTCTCGGTCATGTTCTTGCCGGACTCCAGCACGACGACGGCA
CCTGGCAGCTCGCCAGCCACGGGATCGGGGACACCGGCCACTCCGGCATCGAAAATGGAGGGGTGCTGCA
GCAGGACGCTCTCGAGCTCGGCGGGGGGAACCTGGTAGCCCTTGTACTTGATCAAGGACTTCAGGCGGTC
AACGATGAAGAAGTGCTTCTCTTCGTCGTAGTAACCGATGTCACCAGTGTGCAGCCAGCCCTCCTCGTCG
ATCAACTCCTTGGTGGCCTCTGGGTTGTTGACGTAGCCCTTCATCAGCATGGGGCCCTTGACGCACACTT
CTCCGCGACGGTTGGGACCCAGGGACTTCTTGGTGTCCAGGTCGATCACCTTGGCTTTGAAGAGTGGAAC
AACCTTGCCGGAAGCGCCGGGCTTATCGTCGCCCTCGGGGGTGATGATGATAGCCGAGGTAGTCTCGGTC
AGGCCGTAACCCTGACGGACGCCGGGCAGGTTGAAGCGGCGAGCAACGGCCTCGCCAACTTCCTTCGACA
GTGGGGCGCCGCCGGAAGCGATCTCCACCAGGTTCGACAGGTCGTATTTGTTCAACAGCTCGCTCTTGTT
CAGGATGGCGAACAGGGTCGGCACCAGGATCACGTAAGTGCACTTGTAGTCTTGCAGGGTCTTGAGGAAA
GTCTCCTCGTCGAACTTAGTCAGCATCACCACACGGAAGCCGCAGATCAAGTAGCCGAGAGTGGTGAACA
TGCCGAAGCCGTGGTGGAGGGGCACGACGGTCAGGACGGCGGTGCCTGGGGACACCTGGTTGCCGTAGAT
GGGATCACGGGCATGCGAGAAGCGGGTGACGGTGTTCTCGTGGGTCAGCTGCACGCCCTTTGGCAGACCG
GTGGAGCCGGAGGAGTTCATGATCAGGGCCACCTGCTCCTTGCGATCAACCTCCACGGTTTTGAAGGAGG
AGGCTTGGAAGCCGGGTGGGGTGTTACGCTTGATGAAGGTGTCGAGGCACTGGTAACCGCGGTAGTCAAC
CTTGGAATCCAGGATAACGATGGTCTTGATGGTGGTGACGGTTTTTTGCACGGTGATAACCTTGTCGAGG
CCCTTCTTGCTCGAGAAAACGATGGTCGGCTTGCTGATACCCAGGCTGTGGACCAGCTCGCGCAGGGTGT
AGATCTCGTTGGTTGGGGCAACGCCGACTCCGATGAACAGACCAGCGATCACGGGAATGAAGAACTCCTC
GCAGTTCTCCGAGCAGAGGGCAATGCGGCCATCCACGACCAGACCGTAGTTCTGCAGGGCCTTTCCGAGG
CAGCAGGACTTCTCCAGGTACTCGGCGTAGGAGTAATCCACACCGGTCACGGCGTTGGTGAAGGCGATAG
CACCCAGCTTAGCGTAGCGCTCCATGTACTTGCGCAGCTGGGTGCCAGCGGAACCCTCCTCGATCGGGTA
GAACGGCTTGGGTCCCACCACAATGTTCTCGTCGTTCTCCATGTTCTCCATTGCCTCGATCGAGTTGAGA
GTGAATATGAGACTCTAATTGGATACCGAGGGGAATTTATGGAACGTCAGTGGAGCATTTTTGACAAGAA
ATATTTGCTAGCTGATAGTGACCTTAGGCGACTTTTGAACGCGCAATAATGGTTTCTGACGTATGTGCTT
AGCTCATTAAACTCCAGAAACCCGCGGCTCAGTGGCTCCTTCAACGTTGCGGTTCTGTCAGTTCCAAACG
TAAAACGGCTTGTCCCGCGTCATCGGCGGGGGTCATACCGTGACTCCCTTAATTCTCATGTATCTCCTGA
CAGCGACTTTTTGGAATCAAGATGTATAAACCAAATGTGCAGGACAATTTGAAATTAATTTGTTATATTT
TGCATCATGTAAAAGGATTAATAAGCGAAAAGAGTAACGAATAGATACACCTCGTAATTGTTTTGGTGTA
AAACTTGAAACAGTAGAATTGACGATTGGGGTTATATAAAATGGTGCGATCTTAAAATATCTGACTTTGT
GCTAGTTTAAGTTCATTTGTGAATGGAGGACATGTAACGCTTTAACTATTCAGAATATCAGTTCCAAGTG
AAGATGGAGGTAGCAAAAGTAAGACTAATAACCAAATCAATAAAAATCTTATACAATACTTATATTAACA
TTGCAAAGAGTTTCAAGGTTTTTCTTCTGAGTTTTGAAAGAAATTATAGGGAACAAAAGGAATAAAGAGG
CATCAATTCGATCACTCAGAGCTACAAAACAATGGGACTAAAACGCAAAACGAAAGCGGTTTTTTTTTTT
GAAACGCAGACGTAAGTAAAAACCCAGAGAGTTTGTCACACACAAGTGCATCATAGAAACGAAAACAAAA
AGGGAAATGAAACAAACAAATGGAGAAGCAAATATAAAAGAAAAAAAGAAACTTTGATCCCATTCATAAA
ACCCCAGCTTTTTAAGCCTTTGATCTTGAGAGCAAGCTTACAGCTTAGAAGCCTTCTCCATCAGGGCCTC
CCTCAGCTCTTTTCGACTAATCTTGCCTGTCACGTTCCTGGGGATAGAGTCCACGAACCTTACGCCGCCC
CTCAGGTACTTGGAGTGAGACACCCTCTGGGCCAGGAAGTCGTACACCTCCTTAGCGGTGAGTTGGGCGC
CGGGCTGCTTCACCACGAAGCCGGCTGGCAGCTCGCCGGCCTCGATGTCAGGGATACCCACGACGGCCAC
GTCCCTGATGCCTGGGTGCTGAAGGAGGATCTCCTCCAGCTCCACAGGGGCGACCTGATAGCCCTTGTAT
TTGATCAGCTCCTTGTACCGGTCCACGATGTAGAAATACTCGTCCTCGTCGTAGTAGCCGAAGTCGCCAG
AGTGCAGCCAGCCGTCGTCGTCGATGGCCTCCTTAGTAGCCTGTGGGTTGTTCACATAGCCTTTTGTTAC
CATAGGTCCCCAGATGCACAGCTCGCCCACCTGGTTTGGACCCAGGGCCTCGCCGGTGTTCCTGTCGATG
ATCTTGGCGGCCATGTAAGGTGTCACCTTGCCCAGGGAGCCGGACTTGAACTCGTTGTGCAGAGTATGGA
TGTTGGCGGAGGTAGACTCTGTTAGACCGTAGCCACACCGTATCCCTGGCAGGTTCAGCCTCTTCACGGC
GATCTCGGCCACCTCCTTCGCCAGAGGAGCGGCTCCACAGCACAGCTCCGCCAGGGTGGATAGGTCGTAC
TTGTCCACCAGAGGGCTCTTGGACAGGAACAGGATTGTGGAGGGAACGTTGATCACGCTCCTCACCTCGT
AGTCCTGGATGGCCTTCAGGAACACCTCCTGGTTAAACCTTCGGAGCATCACCACTCTCAGGCCCACCAT
GAAATAGCCCAGGTTGATACTGAAGCCGAAGGCGTGGAAGAATGGCAGGTAGGCCAGCACGGATACGCCG
GGGATGAGTTGTGTACCCACTCTGGGGTCAGATGCGTGTGTGAGTCTCACACAGATGTTCCTGTGGGTCT
GCATCACGCCTTTAGGCAGGCCGGTTGTGCCGGAGGAGCACAGGATGGCGGCTACCTGGTCCACAGGGTC
GTAGTGCAGAGGCTTGAATGTTTGGAGGTTGTTGTCGGAGTACCTGGACATGAAGTTGTGCAGGCTCTCG
CAGCCCAGCAGGTTCTCTTCAGAGTCCAGTATGATGATCCTCTTTATGTAGTTGGTTCTGTCTTTAACCT
CCAAAACCTTAGGCAGGATCTTCCTAGTGGTAAAGACCAGGATCGGCTTGGAGATGCCGGTCACTTTACA
CAGCTCGTCTGGGATATAGTCCTCGTTCACAGGGGCCACCACCATGCCGATGTACCAGGCGGAGATGATG
GGGATGAAGAATCTCTTGTTGTTCTCTGCACAGATCGACACGACATCGTTCATCTTGTAGCCACAGTTCT
GGAGGCTCTGGCCCAGCTTCACAGTAGTGTCGAAGAACTCCTGGTAGGAAAGGGACTCGTTGCCCATCAC
GTCCAGGATGGCCTGGGGGATGTGGGAGTGCTTGTGCAGAGCGTTGTACAGCA
